>Addgene plasmid #122332 | px335-sgRNA-EF(Cas9n)-Npm1-L | depositor full sequence | sequence record 233485 | px335-sgRNA-EF(Cas9n)-Npm1-L sequence 8447 bps
GAGGGCCTATTTCCCATGATTCCTTCATATTTGCATATACGATACAAGGCTGTTAGAGAGATAATTGGAA
TTAATTTGACTGTAAACACAAAGATATTAGTACAAAATACGTGACGTAGAAAGTAATAATTTCTTGGGTA
GTTTGCAGTTTTAAAATTATGTTTTAAAATGGACTATCATATGCTTACCGTAACTTGAAAGTATTTCGAT
TTCTTGGCTTTATATATCTTGTGGAAAGGACGAAACACCGTCTTGAATAGCCTGTAAAGGGTTTAAGAGC
TATGCTGGAAACAGCATAGCAAGTTTAAATAAGGCTAGTCCGTTATCAACTTGAAAAAGTGGCACCGAGT
CGGTGCTTTTTTGTTTTAGAGCTAGAAATAGCAAGTTAAAATAAGGCTAGTCCGTTTTTAGCGCGTGCGC
CAATTCTGCAGACAAATGGCTCTAGAGGTACCCGTTACATAACTTACGGTAAATGGCCCGCCTGGCTGAC
CGCCCAACGACCCCCGCCCATTGACGTCAATAGTAACGCCAATAGGGACTTTCCATTGACGTCAATGGGT
GGAGTATTTACGGTAAACTGCCCACTTGGCAGTACATCAAGTGTATCATATGCCAAGTACGCCCCCTATT
GACGTCAATGACGGTAAATGGCCCGCCTGGCATTGTGCCCAGTACATGACCTTATGGGACTTTCCTACTT
GGCAGTACATCTACGTATTAGTCATCGCTATTACCATGGTCGAGGTGAGCCCCACGTTCTGCTTCACTCT
CCCCATCTCCCCCCCCTCCCCACCCCCAATTTTGTATTTATTTATTTTTTAATTATTTTGTGCAGCGATG
GGGGCGGGGGGGGGGGGGGGGCGCGCGCCAGGCGGGGCGGGGCGGGGCGAGGGGCGGGGCGGGGCGAGGC
GGAGAGGTGCGGCGGCAGCCAATCAGAGCGGCGCGCTCCGAAAGTTTCCTTTTATGGCGAGGCGGCGGCG
GCGGCGGCCCTATAAAAAGCGAAGCGCGCGGCGGGCGGGAGTCGCTGCGACGCTGCCTTCGCCCCGTGCC
CCGCTCCGCCGCCGCCTCGCGCCGCCCGCCCCGGCTCTGACTGACCGCGTTACTCCCACAGGTGAGCGGG
CGGGACGGCCCTTCTCCTCCGGGCTGTAATTAGCTGAGCAAGAGGTAAGGGTTTAAGGGATGGTTGGTTG
GTGGGGTATTAATGTTTAATTACCTGGAGCACCTGCCTGAAATCACTTTTTTTCAGGTTGGACCGGTGCC
ACCATGTACCCATACGATGTTCCAGATTACGCTTCGCCGAAGAAAAAGCGCAAGGTCGAAGCGTCCGACA
AGAAGTACAGCATCGGCCTGGCCATCGGCACCAACTCTGTGGGCTGGGCCGTGATCACCGACGAGTACAA
GGTGCCCAGCAAGAAATTCAAGGTGCTGGGCAACACCGACCGGCACAGCATCAAGAAGAACCTGATCGGA
GCCCTGCTGTTCGACAGCGGCGAAACAGCCGAGGCCACCCGGCTGAAGAGAACCGCCAGAAGAAGATACA
CCAGACGGAAGAACCGGATCTGCTATCTGCAAGAGATCTTCAGCAACGAGATGGCCAAGGTGGACGACAG
CTTCTTCCACAGACTGGAAGAGTCCTTCCTGGTGGAAGAGGATAAGAAGCACGAGCGGCACCCCATCTTC
GGCAACATCGTGGACGAGGTGGCCTACCACGAGAAGTACCCCACCATCTACCACCTGAGAAAGAAACTGG
TGGACAGCACCGACAAGGCCGACCTGCGGCTGATCTATCTGGCCCTGGCCCACATGATCAAGTTCCGGGG
CCACTTCCTGATCGAGGGCGACCTGAACCCCGACAACAGCGACGTGGACAAGCTGTTCATCCAGCTGGTG
CAGACCTACAACCAGCTGTTCGAGGAAAACCCCATCAACGCCAGCGGCGTGGACGCCAAGGCCATCCTGT
CTGCCAGACTGAGCAAGAGCAGACGGCTGGAAAATCTGATCGCCCAGCTGCCCGGCGAGAAGAAGAATGG
CCTGTTCGGCAACCTGATTGCCCTGAGCCTGGGCCTGACCCCCAACTTCAAGAGCAACTTCGACCTGGCC
GAGGATGCCAAACTGCAGCTGAGCAAGGACACCTACGACGACGACCTGGACAACCTGCTGGCCCAGATCG
GCGACCAGTACGCCGACCTGTTTCTGGCCGCCAAGAACCTGTCCGACGCCATCCTGCTGAGCGACATCCT
GAGAGTGAACACCGAGATCACCAAGGCCCCCCTGAGCGCCTCTATGATCAAGAGATACGACGAGCACCAC
CAGGACCTGACCCTGCTGAAAGCTCTCGTGCGGCAGCAGCTGCCTGAGAAGTACAAAGAGATTTTCTTCG
ACCAGAGCAAGAACGGCTACGCCGGCTACATTGACGGCGGAGCCAGCCAGGAAGAGTTCTACAAGTTCAT
CAAGCCCATCCTGGAAAAGATGGACGGCACCGAGGAACTGCTCGTGAAGCTGAACAGAGAGGACCTGCTG
CGGAAGCAGCGGACCTTCGACAACGGCAGCATCCCCCACCAGATCCACCTGGGAGAGCTGCACGCCATTC
TGCGGCGGCAGGAAGATTTTTACCCATTCCTGAAGGACAACCGGGAAAAGATCGAGAAGATCCTGACCTT
CCGCATCCCCTACTACGTGGGCCCTCTGGCCAGGGGAAACAGCAGATTCGCCTGGATGACCAGAAAGAGC
GAGGAAACCATCACCCCCTGGAACTTCGAGGAAGTGGTGGACAAGGGCGCTTCCGCCCAGAGCTTCATCG
AGCGGATGACCAACTTCGATAAGAACCTGCCCAACGAGAAGGTGCTGCCCAAGCACAGCCTGCTGTACGA
GTACTTCACCGTGTATAACGAGCTGACCAAAGTGAAATACGTGACCGAGGGAATGAGAAAGCCCGCCTTC
CTGAGCGGCGAGCAGAAAAAGGCCATCGTGGACCTGCTGTTCAAGACCAACCGGAAAGTGACCGTGAAGC
AGCTGAAAGAGGACTACTTCAAGAAAATCGAGTGCTTCGACTCCGTGGAAATCTCCGGCGTGGAAGATCG
GTTCAACGCCTCCCTGGGCACATACCACGATCTGCTGAAAATTATCAAGGACAAGGACTTCCTGGACAAT
GAGGAAAACGAGGACATTCTGGAAGATATCGTGCTGACCCTGACACTGTTTGAGGACAGAGAGATGATCG
AGGAACGGCTGAAAACCTATGCCCACCTGTTCGACGACAAAGTGATGAAGCAGCTGAAGCGGCGGAGATA
CACCGGCTGGGGCAGGCTGAGCCGGAAGCTGATCAACGGCATCCGGGACAAGCAGTCCGGCAAGACAATC
CTGGATTTCCTGAAGTCCGACGGCTTCGCCAACAGAAACTTCATGCAGCTGATCCACGACGACAGCCTGA
CCTTTAAAGAGGACATCCAGAAAGCCCAGGTGTCCGGCCAGGGCGATAGCCTGCACGAGCACATTGCCAA
TCTGGCCGGCAGCCCCGCCATTAAGAAGGGCATCCTGCAGACAGTGAAGGTGGTGGACGAGCTCGTGAAA
GTGATGGGCCGGCACAAGCCCGAGAACATCGTGATCGAAATGGCCAGAGAGAACCAGACCACCCAGAAGG
GACAGAAGAACAGCCGCGAGAGAATGAAGCGGATCGAAGAGGGCATCAAAGAGCTGGGCAGCCAGATCCT
GAAAGAACACCCCGTGGAAAACACCCAGCTGCAGAACGAGAAGCTGTACCTGTACTACCTGCAGAATGGG
CGGGATATGTACGTGGACCAGGAACTGGACATCAACCGGCTGTCCGACTACGATGTGGACCATATCGTGC
CTCAGAGCTTTCTGAAGGACGACTCCATCGACAACAAGGTGCTGACCAGAAGCGACAAGAACCGGGGCAA
GAGCGACAACGTGCCCTCCGAAGAGGTCGTGAAGAAGATGAAGAACTACTGGCGGCAGCTGCTGAACGCC
AAGCTGATTACCCAGAGAAAGTTCGACAATCTGACCAAGGCCGAGAGAGGCGGCCTGAGCGAACTGGATA
AGGCCGGCTTCATCAAGAGACAGCTGGTGGAAACCCGGCAGATCACAAAGCACGTGGCACAGATCCTGGA
CTCCCGGATGAACACTAAGTACGACGAGAATGACAAGCTGATCCGGGAAGTGAAAGTGATCACCCTGAAG
TCCAAGCTGGTGTCCGATTTCCGGAAGGATTTCCAGTTTTACAAAGTGCGCGAGATCAACAACTACCACC
ACGCCCACGACGCCTACCTGAACGCCGTCGTGGGAACCGCCCTGATCAAAAAGTACCCTAAGCTGGAAAG
CGAGTTCGTGTACGGCGACTACAAGGTGTACGACGTGCGGAAGATGATCGCCAAGAGCGAGCAGGAAATC
GGCAAGGCTACCGCCAAGTACTTCTTCTACAGCAACATCATGAACTTTTTCAAGACCGAGATTACCCTGG
CCAACGGCGAGATCCGGAAGCGGCCTCTGATCGAGACAAACGGCGAAACCGGGGAGATCGTGTGGGATAA
GGGCCGGGATTTTGCCACCGTGCGGAAAGTGCTGAGCATGCCCCAAGTGAATATCGTGAAAAAGACCGAG
GTGCAGACAGGCGGCTTCAGCAAAGAGTCTATCCTGCCCAAGAGGAACAGCGATAAGCTGATCGCCAGAA
AGAAGGACTGGGACCCTAAGAAGTACGGCGGCTTCGACAGCCCCACCGTGGCCTATTCTGTGCTGGTGGT
GGCCAAAGTGGAAAAGGGCAAGTCCAAGAAACTGAAGAGTGTGAAAGAGCTGCTGGGGATCACCATCATG
GAAAGAAGCAGCTTCGAGAAGAATCCCATCGACTTTCTGGAAGCCAAGGGCTACAAAGAAGTGAAAAAGG
ACCTGATCATCAAGCTGCCTAAGTACTCCCTGTTCGAGCTGGAAAACGGCCGGAAGAGAATGCTGGCCTC
TGCCGGCGAACTGCAGAAGGGAAACGAACTGGCCCTGCCCTCCAAATATGTGAACTTCCTGTACCTGGCC
AGCCACTATGAGAAGCTGAAGGGCTCCCCCGAGGATAATGAGCAGAAACAGCTGTTTGTGGAACAGCACA
AGCACTACCTGGACGAGATCATCGAGCAGATCAGCGAGTTCTCCAAGAGAGTGATCCTGGCCGACGCTAA
TCTGGACAAAGTGCTGTCCGCCTACAACAAGCACCGGGATAAGCCCATCAGAGAGCAGGCCGAGAATATC
ATCCACCTGTTTACCCTGACCAATCTGGGAGCCCCTGCCGCCTTCAAGTACTTTGACACCACCATCGACC
GGAAGAGGTACACCAGCACCAAAGAGGTGCTGGACGCCACCCTGATCCACCAGAGCATCACCGGCCTGTA
CGAGACACGGATCGACCTGTCTCAGCTGGGAGGCGACAGCCCCAAGAAGAAGAGAAAGGTGGAGGCCAGC
TAAGAATTCCTAGAGCTCGCTGATCAGCCTCGACTGTGCCTTCTAGTTGCCAGCCATCTGTTGTTTGCCC
CTCCCCCGTGCCTTCCTTGACCCTGGAAGGTGCCACTCCCACTGTCCTTTCCTAATAAAATGAGGAAATT
GCATCGCATTGTCTGAGTAGGTGTCATTCTATTCTGGGGGGTGGGGTGGGGCAGGACAGCAAGGGGGAGG
ATTGGGAAGAGAATAGCAGGCATGCTGGGGAGCGGCCGCAGGAACCCCTAGTGATGGAGTTGGCCACTCC
CTCTCTGCGCGCTCGCTCGCTCACTGAGGCCGGGCGACCAAAGGTCGCCCGACGCCCGGGCTTTGCCCGG
GCGGCCTCAGTGAGCGAGCGAGCGCGCAGCTGCCTGCAGGGGCGCCTGATGCGGTATTTTCTCCTTACGC
ATCTGTGCGGTATTTCACACCGCATA
[142 nt withheld, positions 5907-6048]
C
[141 nt withheld, positions 6050-6190]
CCTTTGACGTTGGAGTCCACGTTCTTT
[37 nt withheld, positions 6218-6254]
ACCCTATCTCGGGCTATTCTTTTGATTTATAAGGGATTTTGCCGATTTCGGCCTATTGGTTAAAAAATGA
GCTGATTTAACAAAAATTTAACGCGAATTTTAACAAAATATTAACGTTTACAATTTTATGGTGCACTCTC
AGTACAATCTGCTCTGATGCCGCATAGTTAAGCCAGCCCCGACACCCGCCAACACCCGCTGACGCGCCCT
GACGGGCTTGTCTGCTCCCGGCATCCGCTTACAGACAAGCTGTGACCGTCTCCGGGAGCTGCATGTGTCA
GAGGTTTTCACCGTCATCACCGAAACGCGCGAGACGAAAGGGCCTCGTGATACGCCTATTTTTATAGGTT
AATGTCATGATAATAATGGTTTCTTAGACGTCAGGTGGCACTTTTCGGGGAAATGTGCGCGGAACCCCTA
TTTGTTTATTTTTCTAAATACATTCAAATATGTATCCGCTCATGAGACAATAACCCTGATAAATGCTTCA
ATAATATTGAAAAAGGAAGAGTATGAGTATTCAACATTTCCGTGTCGCCCTTATTCCCTTTTTTGCGGCA
TTTTGCCTTCCTGTTTTTGCTCACCCAGAAACGCTGGTGAAAGTAAAAGATGCTGAAGATCAGTTGGGTG
CACGAGTGGGTTACATCGAACTGGATCTCAACAGCGGTAAGATCCTTGAGAGTTTTCGCCCCGAAGAACG
TTTTCCAATGATGAGCACTTTTAAAGTTCTGCTATGTGGCGCGGTATTATCCCGTATTGACGCCGGGCAA
GAGCAACTCGGTCGCCGCATACACTATTCTCAGAATGACTTGGTTGAGTACTCACCAGTCACAGAAAAGC
ATCTTACGGATGGCATGACAGTAAGAGAATTATGCAGTGCTGCCATAACCATGAGTGATAACACTGCGGC
CAACTTACTTCTGACAACGATCGGAGGACCGAAGGAGCTAACCGCTTTTTTGCACAACATGGGGGATCAT
GTAACTCGCCTTGATCGTTGGGAACCGGAGCTGAATGAAGCCATACCAAACGACGAGCGTGACACCACGA
TGCCTGTAGCAATGGCAACAACGTTGCGCAAACTATTAACTGGCGAACTACTTACTCTAGCTTCCCGGCA
ACAATTAATAGACTGGATGGAGGCGGATAAAGTTGCAGGACCACTTCTGCGCTCGGCCCTTCCGGCTGGC
TGGTTTATTGCTGATAAATCTGGAGCCGGTGAGCGTGGAAGCCGCGGTATCATTGCAGCACTGGGGCCAG
ATGGTAAGCCCTCCCGTATCGTAGTTATCTACACGACGGGGAGTCAGGCAACTATGGATGAACGAAATAG
ACAGATCGCTGAGATAGGTGCCTCACTGATTAAGCATTGGTAACTGTCAGACCAAGTTTACTCATATATA
CTTTAGATTGATTTAAAACTTCATTTTTAATTTAAAAGGATCTAGGTGAAGATCCTTTTTGATAATCTCA
TGACCAAAATCCCTTAACGTGAGTTTTCGTTCCACTGAGCGTCAGACCCCGTAGAAAAGATCAAAGGATC
TTCTTGAGATCCTTTTTTTCTGCGCGTAATCTGCTGCTTGCAAACAAAAAAACCACCGCTACCAGCGGTG
GTTTGTTTGCCGGATCAAGAGCTACCAACTCTTTTTCCGAAGGTAACTGGCTTCAGCAGAGCGCAGATAC
CAAATACTGTCCTTCTAGTGTAGCCGTAGTTAGGCCACCACTTCAAGAACTCTGTAGCACCGCCTACATA
CCTCGCTCTGCTAATCCTGTTACCAGTGGCTGCTGCCAGTGGCGATAAGTCGTGTCTTACCGGGTTGGAC
TCAAGACGATAGTTACCGGATAAGGCGCAGCGGTCGGGCTGAACGGGGGGTTCGTGCACACAGCCCAGCT
TGGAGCGAACGACCTACACCGAACTGAGATACCTACAGCGTGAGCTATGAGAAAGCGCCACGCTTCCCGA
AGGGAGAAAGGCGGACAGGTATCCGGTAAGCGGCAGGGTCGGAACAGGAGAGCGCACGAGGGAGCTTCCA
GGGGGAAACGCCTGGTATCTTTATAGTCCTGTCGGGTTTCGCCACCTCTGACTTGAGCGTCGATTTTTGT
GATGCTCGTCAGGGGGGCGGAGCCTATGGAAAAACGCCAGCAACGCGGCCTTTTTACGGTTCCTGGCCTT
TTGCTGGCCTTTTGCTCACATGT
Features (pLannotate 1.2.2; 18 found; start..end, strand, type, name):
      1..241     +  promoter       U6 promoter: RNA polymerase III promoter for human U6 snRNA
    289..356     +  misc_RNA       tracrRNA (fragment): trans-activating CRISPR RNA for the Streptococcus pyogenes CRISPR/Cas9 system
    363..406     +  misc_RNA       gRNA scaffold (fragment): guide RNA scaffold for the Streptococcus pyogenes CRISPR/Cas9 system
    453..738     +  enhancer       CMV enhancer: human cytomegalovirus immediate early enhancer; contains an 18-bp deletion relative to the standard CMV enhancer
    740..1017    +  promoter       chicken β-actin promoter: No description available
   1018..1246    +  intron         hybrid intron: hybrid between chicken β-actin (CBA) and minute virus of mice (MMV) introns (Gray et al., 2011)
   1267..1294    +  CDS            3xHA (fragment): three tandem HA epitope tags
   1327..3042    +  CDS            Cas9(N): N-terminal portion of Streptococcus pyogenes Cas9 (Zetsche et al., 2015)
   2929..5427    +  CDS            Cas9(C): C-terminal portion of Streptococcus pyogenes Cas9 (Zetsche et al., 2015)
   5494..5605    +  polyA_signal   bGH poly(A) signal: bovine growth hormone polyadenylation signal
   5710..5850    +  repeat_region  AAV2 ITR: inverted terminal repeat of adeno-associated virus serotype 2 inverted
   5855..5906    -  misc_feature   bom (fragment): basis of mobility region from pBR322
   5925..6305    +  rep_origin     M13 ori (sequence partly withheld): M13 bacteriophage origin of replication; arrow indicates direction of (+) strand synthesis
   6381..6430    -  misc_feature   bom (fragment): basis of mobility region from pBR322
   6532..6567    -  CDS            rop (fragment): Rop protein, which maintains plasmids at low copy number; rop
   6662..6766    +  promoter       AmpR promoter: bla
   6767..7627    +  CDS            AmpR: β-lactamase; bla; confers resistance to ampicillin, carbenicillin, and related antibiotics
   7798..8386    +  rep_origin     ori: high-copy-number ColE1/pMB1/pBR322/pUC origin of replication
