>Addgene plasmid #122332 | px335-sgRNA-EF(Cas9n)-Npm1-L | addgene full sequence | sequence record 238500 | Addgene NGS Result
GAGGGCCTATTTCCCATGATTCCTTCATATTTGCATATACGATACAAGGCTGTTAGAGAGATAATTGGAA
TTAATTTGACTGTAAACACAAAGATATTAGTACAAAATACGTGACGTAGAAAGTAATAATTTCTTGGGTA
GTTTGCAGTTTTAAAATTATGTTTTAAAATGGACTATCATATGCTTACCGTAACTTGAAAGTATTTCGAT
TTCTTGGCTTTATATATCTTGTGGAAAGGACGAAACACCGTCTTGAATAGCCTGTAAAGGGTTTAAGAGC
TATGCTGGAAACAGCATAGCAAGTTTAAATAAGGCTAGTCCGTTATCAACTTGAAAAAGTGGCACCGAGT
CGGTGCTTTTTTGTTTTAGAGCTAGAAATAGCAAGTTAAAATAAGGCTAGTCCGTTTTTAGCGCGTGCGC
CAATTCTGCAGACAAATGGCTCTAGAGGTACCCGTTACATAACTTACGGTAAATGGCCCGCCTGGCTGAC
CGCCCAACGACCCCCGCCCATTGACGTCAATAGTAACGCCAATAGGGACTTTCCATTGACGTCAATGGGT
GGAGTATTTACGGTAAACTGCCCACTTGGCAGTACATCAAGTGTATCATATGCCAAGTACGCCCCCTATT
GACGTCAATGACGGTAAATGGCCCGCCTGGCATTGTGCCCAGTACATGACCTTATGGGACTTTCCTACTT
GGCAGTACATCTACGTATTAGTCATCGCTATTACCATGGTCGAGGTGAGCCCCACGTTCTGCTTCACTCT
CCCCATCTCCCCCCCCTCCCCACCCCCAATTTTGTATTTATTTATTTTTTAATTATTTTGTGCAGCGATG
GGGGCGGGGGGGGGGGGGGGGCGCGCGCCAGGCGGGGCGGGGGGGGGGGGGGGGGGGGGGGGGGGGGGGG
GGGGGGGGGCGGCGGCAGCCAATCAGAGCGGCGCGCTCCGAAAGTTTCCTTTTATGGCGAGGCGGCGGCG
GCGGCGGCCCTATAAAAAGCGAAGCGCGCGGCGGGCGGGAGTCGCTGCGCGCTGCCTTCGCCCCGTGCCC
CGCTCCGCCGCCGCCTCGCGCCGCCCGCCCCGGCTCTGACTGACCGCGTTACTCCCACAGGTGAGCGGGC
GGGACGGCCCTTCTCCTCCGGGCTGTAATTAGCTGAGCAAGAGGTAAGGGTTTAAGGGATGGTTGGTTGG
TGGGGTATTAATGTTTAATTACCTGGAGCACCTGCCTGAAATCACTTTTTTTCAGGTTGGACCGGTGCCA
CCATGTACCCATACGATGTTCCAGATTACGCTTCGCCGAAGAAAAAGCGCAAGGTCGAAGCGTCCGACAA
GAAGTACAGCATCGGCCTGGCCATCGGCACCAACTCTGTGGGCTGGGCCGTGATCACCGACGAGTACAAG
GTGCCCAGCAAGAAATTCAAGGTGCTGGGCAACACCGACCGGCACAGCATCAAGAAGAACCTGATCGGAG
CCCTGCTGTTCGACAGCGGCGAAACAGCCGAGGCCACCCGGCTGAAGAGAACCGCCAGAAGAAGATACAC
CAGACGGAAGAACCGGATCTGCTATCTGCAAGAGATCTTCAGCAACGAGATGGCCAAGGTGGACGACAGC
TTCTTCCACAGACTGGAAGAGTCCTTCCTGGTGGAAGAGGATAAGAAGCACGAGCGGCACCCCATCTTCG
GCAACATCGTGGACGAGGTGGCCTACCACGAGAAGTACCCCACCATCTACCACCTGAGAAAGAAACTGGT
GGACAGCACCGACAAGGCCGACCTGCGGCTGATCTATCTGGCCCTGGCCCACATGATCAAGTTCCGGGGC
CACTTCCTGATCGAGGGCGACCTGAACCCCGACAACAGCGACGTGGACAAGCTGTTCATCCAGCTGGTGC
AGACCTACAACCAGCTGTTCGAGGAAAACCCCATCAACGCCAGCGGCGTGGACGCCAAGGCCATCCTGTC
TGCCAGACTGAGCAAGAGCAGACGGCTGGAAAATCTGATCGCCCAGCTGCCCGGCGAGAAGAAGAATGGC
CTGTTCGGCAACCTGATTGCCCTGAGCCTGGGCCTGACCCCCAACTTCAAGAGCAACTTCGACCTGGCCG
AGGATGCCAAACTGCAGCTGAGCAAGGACACCTACGACGACGACCTGGACAACCTGCTGGCCCAGATCGG
CGACCAGTACGCCGACCTGTTTCTGGCCGCCAAGAACCTGTCCGACGCCATCCTGCTGAGCGACATCCTG
AGAGTGAACACCGAGATCACCAAGGCCCCCCTGAGCGCCTCTATGATCAAGAGATACGACGAGCACCACC
AGGACCTGACCCTGCTGAAAGCTCTCGTGCGGCAGCAGCTGCCTGAGAAGTACAAAGAGATTTTCTTCGA
CCAGAGCAAGAACGGCTACGCCGGCTACATTGACGGCGGAGCCAGCCAGGAAGAGTTCTACAAGTTCATC
AAGCCCATCCTGGAAAAGATGGACGGCACCGAGGAACTGCTCGTGAAGCTGAACAGAGAGGACCTGCTGC
GGAAGCAGCGGACCTTCGACAACGGCAGCATCCCCCACCAGATCCACCTGGGAGAGCTGCACGCCATTCT
GCGGCGGCAGGAAGATTTTTACCCATTCCTGAAGGACAACCGGGAAAAGATCGAGAAGATCCTGACCTTC
CGCATCCCCTACTACGTGGGCCCTCTGGCCAGGGGAAACAGCAGATTCGCCTGGATGACCAGAAAGAGCG
AGGAAACCATCACCCCCTGGAACTTCGAGGAAGTGGTGGACAAGGGCGCTTCCGCCCAGAGCTTCATCGA
GCGGATGACCAACTTCGATAAGAACCTGCCCAACGAGAAGGTGCTGCCCAAGCACAGCCTGCTGTACGAG
TACTTCACCGTGTATAACGAGCTGACCAAAGTGAAATACGTGACCGAGGGAATGAGAAAGCCCGCCTTCC
TGAGCGGCGAGCAGAAAAAGGCCATCGTGGACCTGCTGTTCAAGACCAACCGGAAAGTGACCGTGAAGCA
GCTGAAAGAGGACTACTTCAAGAAAATCGAGTGCTTCGACTCCGTGGAAATCTCCGGCGTGGAAGATCGG
TTCAACGCCTCCCTGGGCACATACCACGATCTGCTGAAAATTATCAAGGACAAGGACTTCCTGGACAATG
AGGAAAACGAGGACATTCTGGAAGATATCGTGCTGACCCTGACACTGTTTGAGGACAGAGAGATGATCGA
GGAACGGCTGAAAACCTATGCCCACCTGTTCGACGACAAAGTGATGAAGCAGCTGAAGCGGCGGAGATAC
ACCGGCTGGGGCAGGCTGAGCCGGAAGCTGATCAACGGCATCCGGGACAAGCAGTCCGGCAAGACAATCC
TGGATTTCCTGAAGTCCGACGGCTTCGCCAACAGAAACTTCATGCAGCTGATCCACGACGACAGCCTGAC
CTTTAAAGAGGACATCCAGAAAGCCCAGGTGTCCGGCCAGGGCGATAGCCTGCACGAGCACATTGCCAAT
CTGGCCGGCAGCCCCGCCATTAAGAAGGGCATCCTGCAGACAGTGAAGGTGGTGGACGAGCTCGTGAAAG
TGATGGGCCGGCACAAGCCCGAGAACATCGTGATCGAAATGGCCAGAGAGAACCAGACCACCCAGAAGGG
ACAGAAGAACAGCCGCGAGAGAATGAAGCGGATCGAAGAGGGCATCAAAGAGCTGGGCAGCCAGATCCTG
AAAGAACACCCCGTGGAAAACACCCAGCTGCAGAACGAGAAGCTGTACCTGTACTACCTGCAGAATGGGC
GGGATATGTACGTGGACCAGGAACTGGACATCAACCGGCTGTCCGACTACGATGTGGACCATATCGTGCC
TCAGAGCTTTCTGAAGGACGACTCCATCGACAACAAGGTGCTGACCAGAAGCGACAAGAACCGGGGCAAG
AGCGACAACGTGCCCTCCGAAGAGGTCGTGAAGAAGATGAAGAACTACTGGCGGCAGCTGCTGAACGCCA
AGCTGATTACCCAGAGAAAGTTCGACAATCTGACCAAGGCCGAGAGAGGCGGCCTGAGCGAACTGGATAA
GGCCGGCTTCATCAAGAGACAGCTGGTGGAAACCCGGCAGATCACAAAGCACGTGGCACAGATCCTGGAC
TCCCGGATGAACACTAAGTACGACGAGAATGACAAGCTGATCCGGGAAGTGAAAGTGATCACCCTGAAGT
CCAAGCTGGTGTCCGATTTCCGGAAGGATTTCCAGTTTTACAAAGTGCGCGAGATCAACAACTACCACCA
CGCCCACGACGCCTACCTGAACGCCGTCGTGGGAACCGCCCTGATCAAAAAGTACCCTAAGCTGGAAAGC
GAGTTCGTGTACGGCGACTACAAGGTGTACGACGTGCGGAAGATGATCGCCAAGAGCGAGCAGGAAATCG
GCAAGGCTACCGCCAAGTACTTCTTCTACAGCAACATCATGAACTTTTTCAAGACCGAGATTACCCTGGC
CAACGGCGAGATCCGGAAGCGGCCTCTGATCGAGACAAACGGCGAAACCGGGGAGATCGTGTGGGATAAG
GGCCGGGATTTTGCCACCGTGCGGAAAGTGCTGAGCATGCCCCAAGTGAATATCGTGAAAAAGACCGAGG
TGCAGACAGGCGGCTTCAGCAAAGAGTCTATCCTGCCCAAGAGGAACAGCGATAAGCTGATCGCCAGAAA
GAAGGACTGGGACCCTAAGAAGTACGGCGGCTTCGACAGCCCCACCGTGGCCTATTCTGTGCTGGTGGTG
GCCAAAGTGGAAAAGGGCAAGTCCAAGAAACTGAAGAGTGTGAAAGAGCTGCTGGGGATCACCATCATGG
AAAGAAGCAGCTTCGAGAAGAATCCCATCGACTTTCTGGAAGCCAAGGGCTACAAAGAAGTGAAAAAGGA
CCTGATCATCAAGCTGCCTAAGTACTCCCTGTTCGAGCTGGAAAACGGCCGGAAGAGAATGCTGGCCTCT
GCCGGCGAACTGCAGAAGGGAAACGAACTGGCCCTGCCCTCCAAATATGTGAACTTCCTGTACCTGGCCA
GCCACTATGAGAAGCTGAAGGGCTCCCCCGAGGATAATGAGCAGAAACAGCTGTTTGTGGAACAGCACAA
GCACTACCTGGACGAGATCATCGAGCAGATCAGCGAGTTCTCCAAGAGAGTGATCCTGGCCGACGCTAAT
CTGGACAAAGTGCTGTCCGCCTACAACAAGCACCGGGATAAGCCCATCAGAGAGCAGGCCGAGAATATCA
TCCACCTGTTTACCCTGACCAATCTGGGAGCCCCTGCCGCCTTCAAGTACTTTGACACCACCATCGACCG
GAAGAGGTACACCAGCACCAAAGAGGTGCTGGACGCCACCCTGATCCACCAGAGCATCACCGGCCTGTAC
GAGACACGGATCGACCTGTCTCAGCTGGGAGGCGACAGCCCCAAGAAGAAGAGAAAGGTGGAGGCCAGCT
AAGAATTCCTAGAGCTCGCTGATCAGCCTCGACTGTGCCTTCTAGTTGCCAGCCATCTGTTGTTTGCCCC
TCCCCCGTGCCTTCCTTGACCCTGGAAGGTGCCACTCCCACTGTCCTTTCCTAATAAAATGAGGAAATTG
CATCGCATTGTCTGAGTAGGTGTCATTCTATTCTGGGGGGTGGGGTGGGGCAGGACAGCAAGGGGGAGGA
TTGGGAAGAGAATAGCAGGCATGCTGGGGAGCGGCCGCAGGAACCCCTAGTGATGGAGTTGGCCACTCCC
TCTCTGCGCGCTCGCTCGCTCACTGAGGCCGGGCGACCAAAGGTCGCCCGACGCCCGGGCTTTGCCCGGG
CGGCCTCAGTGAGCGAGCGAGCGCGCAGCTGCCTGCAGGGGCGCCTGATGCGGTATTTTCTCCTTACGCA
TCTGTGCGGTATTTCACACCGCATA
[95 nt withheld, positions 5906-6000]
T
[46 nt withheld, positions 6002-6047]
C
[141 nt withheld, positions 6049-6189]
CCTTTGACGTTGGAGTCCACGTTCTTT
[37 nt withheld, positions 6217-6253]
ACTCTATCTCGGGCTATTCTTTTGATTTATAAGGGATTTTGCCGATTTCGGTCTATTGGTTAAAAAATGA
GCTGATTTAACAAAAATTTAACGCGAATTTTAACAAAATATTAACGTTTACAATTTTATGGTGCACTCTC
AGTACAATCTGCTCTGATGCCGCATAGTTAAGCCAGCCCCGACACCCGCCAACACCCGCTGACGCGCCCT
GACGGGCTTGTCTGCTCCCGGCATCCGCTTACAGACAAGCTGTGACCGTCTCCGGGAGCTGCATGTGTCA
GAGGTTTTCACCGTCATCACCGAAACGCGCGAGACGAAAGGGCCTCGTGATACGCCTATTTTTATAGGTT
AATGTCATGATAATAATGGTTTCTTAGACGTCAGGTGGCACTTTTCGGGGAAATGTGCGCGGAACCCCTA
TTTGTTTATTTTTCTAAATACATTCAAATATGTATCCGCTCATGAGACAATAACCCTGATAAATGCTTCA
ATAATATTGAAAAAGGAAGAGTATGAGTATTCAACATTTCCGTGTCGCCCTTATTCCCTTTTTTGCGGCA
TTTTGCCTTCCTGTTTTTGCTCACCCAGAAACGCTGGTGAAAGTAAAAGATGCTGAAGATCAGTTGGGTG
CACGAGTGGGTTACATCGAACTGGATCTCAACAGCGGTAAGATCCTTGAGAGTTTTCGCCCCGAAGAACG
TTTTCCAATGATGAGCACTTTTAAAGTTCTGCTATGTGGCGCGGTATTATCCCGTATTGACGCCGGGCAA
GAGCAACTCGGTCGCCGCATACACTATTCTCAGAATGACTTGGTTGAGTACTCACCAGTCACAGAAAAGC
ATCTTACGGATGGCATGACAGTAAGAGAATTATGCAGTGCTGCCATAACCATGAGTGATAACACTGCGGC
CAACTTACTTCTGACAACGATCGGAGGACCGAAGGAGCTAACCGCTTTTTTGCACAACATGGGGGATCAT
GTAACTCGCCTTGATCGTTGGGAACCGGAGCTGAATGAAGCCATACCAAACGACGAGCGTGACACCACGA
TGCCTGTAGCAATGGCAACAACGTTGCGCAAACTATTAACTGGCGAACTACTTACTCTAGCTTCCCGGCA
ACAATTAATAGACTGGATGGAGGCGGATAAAGTTGCAGGACCACTTCTGCGCTCGGCCCTTCCGGCTGGC
TGGTTTATTGCTGATAAATCTGGAGCCGGTGAGCGTGGAAGCCGCGGTATCATTGCAGCACTGGGGCCAG
ATGGTAAGCCCTCCCGTATCGTAGTTATCTACACGACGGGGAGTCAGGCAACTATGGATGAACGAAATAG
ACAGATCGCTGAGATAGGTGCCTCACTGATTAAGCATTGGTAACTGTCAGACCAAGTTTACTCATATATA
CTTTAGATTGATTTAAAACTTCATTTTTAATTTAAAAGGATCTAGGTGAAGATCCTTTTTGATAATCTCA
TGACCAAAATCCCTTAACGTGAGTTTTCGTTCCACTGAGCGTCAGACCCCGTAGAAAAGATCAAAGGATC
TTCTTGAGATCCTTTTTTTCTGCGCGTAATCTGCTGCTTGCAAACAAAAAAACCACCGCTACCAGCGGTG
GTTTGTTTGCCGGATCAAGAGCTACCAACTCTTTTTCCGAAGGTAACTGGCTTCAGCAGAGCGCAGATAC
CAAATACTGTTCTTCTAGTGTAGCCGTAGTTAGGCCACCACTTCAAGAACTCTGTAGCACCGCCTACATA
CCTCGCTCTGCTAATCCTGTTACCAGTGGCTGCTGCCAGTGGCGATAAGTCGTGTCTTACCGGGTTGGAC
TCAAGACGATAGTTACCGGATAAGGCGCAGCGGTCGGGCTGAACGGGGGGTTCGTGCACACAGCCCAGCT
TGGAGCGAACGACCTACACCGAACTGAGATACCTACAGCGTGAGCTATGAGAAAGCGCCACGCTTCCCGA
AGGGAGAAAGGCGGACAGGTATCCGGTAAGCGGCAGGGTCGGAACAGGAGAGCGCACGAGGGAGCTTCCA
GGGGGAAACGCCTGGTATCTTTATAGTCCTGTCGGGTTTCGCCACCTCTGACTTGAGCGTCGATTTTTGT
GATGCTCGTCAGGGGGGCGGAGCCTATGGAAAAACGCCAGCAACGCGGCCTTTTTACGGTTCCTGGCCTT
TTGCTGGCCTTTTGCTCACATGT
Features (pLannotate 1.2.2; 18 found; start..end, strand, type, name):
      1..241     +  promoter       U6 promoter: RNA polymerase III promoter for human U6 snRNA
    289..356     +  misc_RNA       tracrRNA (fragment): trans-activating CRISPR RNA for the Streptococcus pyogenes CRISPR/Cas9 system
    363..406     +  misc_RNA       gRNA scaffold (fragment): guide RNA scaffold for the Streptococcus pyogenes CRISPR/Cas9 system
    453..738     +  enhancer       CMV enhancer: human cytomegalovirus immediate early enhancer; contains an 18-bp deletion relative to the standard CMV enhancer
    740..1017    +  promoter       chicken β-actin promoter: No description available
   1018..1245    +  intron         hybrid intron: hybrid between chicken β-actin (CBA) and minute virus of mice (MMV) introns (Gray et al., 2011)
   1266..1293    +  CDS            3xHA (fragment): three tandem HA epitope tags
   1326..3041    +  CDS            Cas9(N): N-terminal portion of Streptococcus pyogenes Cas9 (Zetsche et al., 2015)
   2928..5426    +  CDS            Cas9(C): C-terminal portion of Streptococcus pyogenes Cas9 (Zetsche et al., 2015)
   5493..5604    +  polyA_signal   bGH poly(A) signal: bovine growth hormone polyadenylation signal
   5709..5849    +  repeat_region  AAV2 ITR: inverted terminal repeat of adeno-associated virus serotype 2 inverted
   5854..5905    -  misc_feature   bom (fragment): basis of mobility region from pBR322
   5924..6379    +  rep_origin     f1 ori (sequence partly withheld): f1 bacteriophage origin of replication; arrow indicates direction of (+) strand synthesis
   6380..6429    -  misc_feature   bom (fragment): basis of mobility region from pBR322
   6531..6566    -  CDS            rop (fragment): Rop protein, which maintains plasmids at low copy number; rop
   6661..6765    +  promoter       AmpR promoter: bla
   6766..7626    +  CDS            AmpR: β-lactamase; bla; confers resistance to ampicillin, carbenicillin, and related antibiotics
   7797..8385    +  rep_origin     ori: high-copy-number ColE1/pMB1/pBR322/pUC origin of replication
