[The description below was written by a language model from this plasmid's Addgene catalogue record and pLannotate feature annotations shown in this document.]
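Description:
px335-sgRNA-EF(Cas9n)-Npm1-L is a mammalian expression plasmid of about 8.4 kb built on the px335 backbone. It delivers a single guide RNA against mouse Npm1 together with the Streptococcus pyogenes Cas9 nickase from one vector. It is propagated in E. coli as a high-copy plasmid through a ColE1/pUC-type origin and selected with ampicillin via the bla gene. A filamentous phage (f1/M13) origin and a single annotated AAV2 inverted terminal repeat are also present as carry-overs from the parental vector. With only one ITR annotated, the record does not support use as an AAV packaging construct.

The guide cassette uses the human U6 RNA polymerase III promoter. A 20-nt synthetic spacer was cloned downstream of it through BbsI sites that were destroyed in the process. The scaffold was changed to the optimized sgRNA(F+E) design, which probably explains why the annotation software recognises it only as separate tracrRNA and gRNA scaffold fragments. Downstream, a CBh-type hybrid promoter (CMV enhancer, chicken β-actin promoter and a hybrid CBA/MVM intron) drives the Cas9 open reading frame, which ends at a bovine growth hormone polyadenylation signal. The software annotates Cas9 as overlapping N- and C-terminal portions, and it also detects a short epitope-tag-like fragment at the N-terminus. The nickase status comes from the catalogue entry; the mutation itself is not annotated.

Because a nickase cuts only one strand, such plasmids are usually used in pairs with offset guides to create a double-strand break with fewer off-target effects. The "-L" suffix suggests this is the left member of such a pair, although the record does not say so. The depositor and repository sequences differ by one base in length but have essentially identical features. The associated publication studied transcriptional bursting in mouse embryonic stem cells.
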