Addgene plasmid #122332: px335-sgRNA-EF(Cas9n)-Npm1-L
Purpose: Expresses sgRNA targeting mouse Npm1 and Cas9 nickase in mammalian cells
Depositing lab: Hiroshi Ochiai. Depositing organization: Hiroshima University. Publication: Genome-wide kinetic properties of transcriptional bursting in mouse embryonic stem cells. Ochiai H, Hayashi T, Umeda M, Yoshimura M, Harada A, Shimizu Y, Nakano K, Saitoh N, Liu Z, Yamamoto T, Okamura T, Ohkawa Y, Kimura H, Nikaido I. Sci Adv. 2020 Jun 17;6(25):eaaz6699. doi: 10.1126/sciadv.aaz6699. eCollection 2020 Jun. PubMed 32596448.
Backbone
  Vector backbone: px335
  Backbone size w/o insert (bp): 8427
  Total vector size (bp): 8447
  Modifications to backbone: We applied an optimized sgRNA design (sgRNA(F+E)) (Chen et al., Cell, 2013)
  Vector type: Mammalian Expression
Growth in bacteria
  Bacterial resistance: Ampicillin, 100 μg/mL
  Growth temperature: 37°C
  Growth strain: DH5alpha
  Copy number: High Copy
Gene/Insert
  Gene/Insert name: sgRNA for mouse Npm1
  gRNA/shRNA sequence: TCTTGAATAGCCTGTAAAGG
  Species: Synthetic
  Cloning method: Restriction Enzyme; 5′ cloning site BbsI (destroyed during cloning); 3′ cloning site BbsI (destroyed during cloning)
  Sequencing primers: 5′ LKO1_5_primer
Terms and licenses: Academic/Nonprofit Terms; Industry Terms: Not Available to Industry
How to cite: px335-sgRNA-EF(Cas9n)-Npm1-L was a gift from Hiroshi Ochiai (Addgene plasmid # 122332 ; http://n2t.net/addgene:122332 ; RRID:Addgene_122332)
